>Addgene plasmid #29072 | pEMS1157 | addgene partial sequence | sequence record 41411 | EGFP-N 5'-CGTCGCCGTCCAGCTCGACCAG-3'
CTTGCTCACCATGGTGGCGGAAGTTCCTATACCTTTTGAAGAATAGGAACTTCGGCGCGCCACGCGTGGT
GGAAGCTACTGTACACCAACCTGTCAGGAGAGGAAAGAGAAGAAGGTTAGTACAATTGTCTAGAGCCGCC
GGTCACACGCCAGAAGCCGAACCCCGCCCTGCCCCGTCCCCCCCGAAGGCAGCCGTCCCCCCGCGGACAG
CCCCGAGGCTGGAGAGGGAGAAGGGGACGGCGGCGCG
