>Addgene plasmid #29072 | pEMS1157 | addgene partial sequence | sequence record 42799 | pEMS1307-fwd 5'-ccgcacgtctaagaaaccat-3'
TGACCGCCCAACGACCCCCGCCCATTGACGTCAATAATGACGTATGTTCCCATAGTAACGCCAATAGGGA
CTTTCCATTGACGTCAATGGGTGGAGTATTTACGGTAAACTGCCCACTTGGCAGTACATCAAGTGTATCA
TATGCCAAGTACGCCCCCTATTGACGTCAATGACGGTAAATGGCCCGCCTGGCATTATGCCCAGTACATG
ACCTTATGGGACTTTCCTACTTGGCAGTACATCTACGTATTAGTCATCGCTATTAACTTGGTCGAGGTGA
GCCCCACGTTCTGCTTCACTCTCCCCATCTCCCCCCCCTCCCCACCCCCAATTTTGTATTTATTTATTTT
TTAATTATTTTG
