[The description below was written by a language model from this plasmid's Addgene catalogue record.]
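Description:
pEMS1157 is a plasmid from the Pleiades Promoter Project, a resource built to develop and test compact "MiniPromoters" that drive selective gene expression in the brain. It is based on the large pEMS1306 backbone (about 16.5 kb without insert) and is maintained in E. coli as a high-copy plasmid under ampicillin selection. The record does not list the origin of replication or the other elements that make up this sizeable backbone, and no feature table is provided, so any homology arms, additional selection cassettes or polyadenylation signals cannot be described from the available information.

The insert is a roughly 1.6 kb CAG promoter, cloned by restriction digestion between SacI and MluI sites. CAG is a strong synthetic promoter combining the cytomegalovirus early enhancer with chicken β-actin promoter and intron sequences, and it typically gives high, broadly distributed expression in mammalian cells. It is positioned upstream of a backbone-encoded EGFP-NLS reporter, that is, enhanced green fluorescent protein carrying a nuclear localisation signal, which concentrates fluorescence in the nucleus and makes individual expressing cells easier to identify and count.

Because the promoter slot holds a ubiquitous promoter rather than a candidate brain-selective element, the plasmid plausibly serves as a strongly expressing reference or positive control for the reporter system alongside MiniPromoter constructs in the same series, though the record does not say so. Its stated purpose only points to the associated publications. Distribution is limited to academic and nonprofit users.
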