Addgene plasmid #29072: pEMS1157
Purpose: Plasmid described in Yang et al., Genomics, 2009 (PMID: 18950699).
Depositing lab: Elizabeth Simpson. Depositing organization: University of British Columbia. Publication: A regulatory toolbox of MiniPromoters to drive selective expression in the brain. Portales-Casamar E, Swanson DJ, Liu L, de Leeuw CN, Banks KG, Ho Sui SJ, Fulton DL, Ali J, Amirabbasi M, Arenillas DJ, Babyak N, Black SF, Bonaguro RJ, Brauer E, Candido TR, Castellarin M, Chen J, Chen Y, Cheng JC, Chopra V, Docking TR, Dreolini L, D'Souza CA, Flynn EK, Glenn R, Hatakka K, Hearty TG, Imanian B, Jiang S, Khorasan-zadeh S, Komljenovic I, Laprise S, Liao NY, Lim JS, Lithwick S, Liu F, Liu J, Lu M, McConechy M, McLeod AJ, Milisavljevic M, Mis J, O'Connor K, Palma B, Palmquist DL, Schmouth JF, Swanson MI, Tam B, Ticoll A, Turner JL, Varhol R, Vermeulen J, Watkins RF, Wilson G, Wong BK, Wong SH, Wong TY, Yang GS, Ypsilanti AR, Jones SJ, Holt RA, Goldowitz D, Wasserman WW, Simpson EM. Proc Natl Acad Sci U S A. 2010 Sep 21. 107(38):16589-94. 10.1073/pnas.1009158107 PubMed 20807748.
Backbone
  Vector backbone: pEMS1306
  Backbone size w/o insert (bp): 16454
  Vector type: Pleiades Promoter Project [sic, Pleaides Plieades]
Growth in bacteria
  Bacterial resistance: Ampicillin, 100 μg/mL
  Growth temperature: 37°C
  Growth strain: DH5alpha
  Growth instructions: DH10B
  Copy number: High Copy
Gene/Insert
  Gene/Insert name: CAG promoter
  Insert size (bp): 1627
  Tag / fusion protein: EGFP-NLS (C terminal on backbone)
  Cloning method: Restriction Enzyme; 5′ cloning site SacI (unknown if destroyed); 3′ cloning site MluI (unknown if destroyed)
  Sequencing primers: 5′ Unknown
Terms and licenses: Academic/Nonprofit Terms; Industry Terms: Not Available to Industry
How to cite: pEMS1157 was a gift from Elizabeth Simpson (Addgene plasmid # 29072 ; http://n2t.net/addgene:29072 ; RRID:Addgene_29072)
